>Addgene plasmid #64966 | pUC18T-mini-Tn7T-Gm-REP | depositor full sequence | sequence record 121755 | pUC18T-mini-Tn7T-Gm-REP sequence 4967 bps
TCGCGCGTTTCGGTGATGACGGTGAAAACCTCTGACACATGCAGCTCCCGGAGACGGTCACAGCTTGTCT
GTAAGCGGATGCCGGGAGCAGACAAGCCCGTCAGGGCGCGTCAGCGGGTGTTGGCGGGTGTCGGGGCTGG
CTTAACTATGCGGCATCAGAGCAGATTGTACTGAGAGTGCACCATATGCGGTGTGAAATACCGCACAGAT
GCGTAAGGAGAAAATACCGCATCAGGCGCCATTCGCCATTCAGGCTGCGCAACTGTTGGGAAGGGCGATC
GGTGCGGGCCTCTTCGCTATTACGCCAGCTAGAGGACCAGCCGCGTAACCTGGCAAAATCGGTTACGGTT
GAGTAATAAATGGATGCCCTGCGTAAGCAGGTGTGGGCGGACAATAAAGTCTTAAACTGAACAAAATAGA
TCTAAACTATGACAATAAAGTCTTAAACTAGACAGAATAGTTGTAAACTGAAATCAGTCCAGTTATGCTG
TGAAAAAGCATACTGGACTTTTGTTATGGCTAAAGCAAACTCTTCATTTTCTGAAGTGCAAATTGCCCGT
CGTATTAAAGAGGGGCGTGGGGTTCGAGGTCGACGGTATCGATAAGCTAGCTTAATTAGCTGAGCTTGGA
CTCCTGTTGATAGATCCAGTAATGACCTCAGAACTCCATCTGGATTTGTTCAGAACGCTCGGTTGCCGCC
GGGCGTTTTTTATTGGTGAGAATCCAAGCTAGACTGCGATGAGTGGCAGGGCGGGGCGTAATTTTTTTAA
GGCAGTTATTGGTGCCCTTAAACGCCTGGGGTAATGACTCTCTAGCTTGAGGCATCAAATAAAACGAAAG
GCTCAGTCGAAAGACTGGGCCTTTCGTTTTATCTGTTGTTTGTCGGTGAACGCTCTCCTGAGTAGGACAA
ATCCGCCGCTAGGAGCTTGCGGCCCGGACGATCGAATTGGGGATCTTGAAGTACCTATTCCGAAGTTCCT
ATTCTCTAGAAAGTATAGGAACTTCAGAGCGCTTTTGAAGCTGATGTGCTTAAAAACTTACTCAATGGAA
TTCTAGATCGAATTGGCCGCGGCGTTGTGACAATTTACCGAACAACTCCGCGGCCGGGAAGCCGATCTCG
GCTTGAACGAATTGTTAGGTGGCGGTACTTGGGTCGATATCAAAGTGCATCACTTCTTCCCGTATGCCCA
ACTTTGTATAGAGAGCCACTGCGGGATCGTCACCGTAATCTGCTTGCACGTAGATCACATAAGCACCAAG
CGCGTTGGCCTCATGCTTGAGGAGATTGATGAGCGCGGTGGCAATGCCCTGCCTCCGGTGCTCGCCGGAG
ACTGCGAGATCATAGATATAGATCTCACTACGCGGCTGCTCAAACCTGGGCAGAACGTAAGCCGCGAGAG
CGCCAACAACCGCTTCTTGGTCGAAGGCAGCAAGCGCGATGAATGTCTTACTACGGAGCAAGTTCCCGAG
GTAATCGGAGTCCGGCTGATGTTGGGAGTAGGTGGCTACGTCTCCGAACTCACGACCGAAAAGATCAAGA
GCAGCCCGCATGGATTTGACTTGGTCAGGGCCGAGCCTACATGTGCGAATGATGCCCATACTTGAGCCAC
CTAACTTTGTTTTAGGGCGACTGCCCTGCTGCGTAACATCGTTGCTGCTGCGTAACATCGTTGCTGCTCC
ATAACATCAAACATCGACCCACGGCGTAACGCGCTTGCTGCTTGGATGCCCGAGGCATAGACTGTACAAA
AAAACAGTCATAACAAGCCATGAAAACCGCCACTGCGCCGTTACCACCGCTGCGTTCGGTCAAGGTTCTG
GACCAGTTGCGTGAGCGCATACGCTACTTGCATTACAGTTTACGAACCGAACAGGCTTATGTCAATTCGA
TCCATTGCTGTTGACAAAGGGAATCAGGGGATCTTGAAGTTCCTATTCCGAAGTTCCTATTCTCTAGAAA
GTATAGGAACTTCAGAGCGCTTTTGAAGCTAATTCGATCATGCATGAGCTCACTAGTGGATCCACTAGTA
ACGGCCGCCAGTGTGCTGGAATTCGGCTTATTAACCGGTTGTCAGCCGTTAAGTGTTCCTGTGTCACTCA
AAATTGCTTTGAGAGGCTCTAAGGGCTTCTCAGTGCGTTACATCCCTGGCTTGTTGTCCACAACCGTTAA
ACCTTAAAAGCTTTAAAAGCCTTATATATTCTTTTTTTTCTTATAAAACTTAAAACCTTAGAGGCTATTT
AAGTTGCTGATTTATATTAATTTTATTGTTCAAACATGAGAGCTTAGTACGTGAAACATGAGAGCTTAGT
ACGTTAGCCATGAGAGCTTAGTACGTTAGCCATGAGGGTTTAGTTCGTTAAACATGAGAGCTTAGTACGT
TAAACTTGAGAGCTTAGTACGTGAAACATGAGAGCTTAGTACGTACTATCAACAGGTTGAACTGCCGCGG
TAATAAGCCGAATTCTGCAGATCCTTGCAGGCCAACCAGATAAGTGAAATCTAGTTCCAAACTATTTTGT
CATTTTTAATTTTCGTATTAGCTTACGACGCTACACCCAGTTCCCATCTATTTTGTCACTCTTCCCTAAA
TAATCCTTAAAAACTCCATTTCCACCCCTCCCAGTTCCCAACTATTTTGTCCGCCCACAGCGGGGCATTT
TTCTTCCTGTTATGTTTGGGCGCTGCATTAATGAATCGGCCAACGCGCGGGGAGAGGCGGTTTGCGTATT
GGGCGCTCTTCCGCTTCCTCGCTCACTGACCCGCTGCGCTCGGTCGTTCGGCTGCGGCGAGCGGTATCAG
AGCTTATCGGCCAGCCTCGCAGAGCAGGATTCCCGTTGAGCACCGCCAGGTGCGAATAAGGGACAGTGAA
GAAGGAACACCCGCTCGCGGGTGGGCCTACTTCACCTATCCTGCCCGGCTGACGCCGTTGGATACACCAA
GGAAAGTCTACACGAACCCTTTGGCAAAATCCTGTATATCGTGCGAAAAAGGATGGATATACCGAAAAAA
TCGCTATAATGACCCCGAAGCAGGGTTATGCAGCGGAAAGTATACCTTAAGGAATCCCCTGATAACGCAG
GAAAGAACATGTGAGCAAAAGGCCAGCAAAAGGCCAGGAACCGTAAAAAGGCCGCGTTGCTGGCGTTTTT
CCATAGGCTCCGCCCCCCTGACGAGCATCACAAAAATCGACGCTCAAGTCAGAGGTGGCGAAACCCGACA
GGACTATAAAGATACCAGGCGTTTCCCCCTGGAAGCTCCCTCGTGCGCTCTCCTGTTCCGACCCTGCCGC
TTACCGGATACCTGTCCGCCTTTCTCCCTTCGGGAAGCGTGGCGCTTTCTCATAGCTCACGCTGTAGGTA
TCTCAGTTCGGTGTAGGTCGTTCGCTCCAAGCTGGGCTGTGTGCACGAACCCCCCGTTCAGCCCGACCGC
TGCGCCTTATCCGGTAACTATCGTCTTGAGTCCAACCCGGTAAGACACGACTTATCGCCACTGGCAGCAG
CCACTGGTAACAGGATTAGCAGAGCGAGGTATGTAGGCGGTGCTACAGAGTTCTTGAAGTGGTGGCCTAA
CTACGGCTACACTAGAAGGACAGTATTTGGTATCTGCGCTCTGCTGAAGCCAGTTACCTTCGGAAAAAGA
GTTGGTAGCTCTTGATCCGGCAAACAAACCACCGCTGGTAGCGGTGGTTTTTTTGTTTGCAAGCAGCAGA
TTACGCGCAGAAAAAAAGGATCTCAAGAAGATCCTTTGATCTTTTCTACGGGGTCTGACGCTCAGTGGAA
CGAAAACTCACGTTAAGGGATTTTGGTCATGAGATTATCAAAAAGGATCTTCACCTAGATCCTTTTAAAT
TAAAAATGAAGTTTTAAATCAATCTAAAGTATATATGAGTAAACTTGGTCTGACAGTTACCAATGCTTAA
TCAGTGAGGCACCTATCTCAGCGATCTGTCTATTTCGTTCATCCATAGTTGCCTGACTCCCCGTCGTGTA
GATAACTACGATACGGGAGGGCTTACCATCTGGCCCCAGTGCTGCAATGATACCGCGAGACCCACGCTCA
CCGGCTCCAGATTTATCAGCAATAAACCAGCCAGCCGGAAGGGCCGAGCGCAGAAGTGGTCCTGCAACTT
TATCCGCCTCCATCCAGTCTATTAATTGTTGCCGGGAAGCTAGAGTAAGTAGTTCGCCAGTTAATAGTTT
GCGCAACGTTGTTGCCATTGCTACAGGCATCGTGGTGTCACGCTCGTCGTTTGGTATGGCTTCATTCAGC
TCCGGTTCCCAACGATCAAGGCGAGTTACATGATCCCCCATGTTGTGCAAAAAAGCGGTTAGCTCCTTCG
GTCCTCCGATCGTTGTCAGAAGTAAGTTGGCCGCAGTGTTATCACTCATGGTTATGGCAGCACTGCATAA
TTCTCTTACTGTCATGCCATCCGTAAGATGCTTTTCTGTGACTGGTGAGTACTCAACCAAGTCATTCTGA
GAATAGTGTATGCGGCGACCGAGTTGCTCTTGCCCGGCGTCAATACGGGATAATACCGCGCCACATAGCA
GAACTTTAAAAGTGCTCATCATTGGAAAACGTTCTTCGGGGCGAAAACTCTCAAGGATCTTACCGCTGTT
GAGATCCAGTTCGATGTAACCCACTCGTGCACCCAACTGATCTTCAGCATCTTTTACTTTCACCAGCGTT
TCTGGGTGAGCAAAAACAGGAAGGCAAAATGCCGCAAAAAAGGGAATAAGGGCGACACGGAAATGTTGAA
TACTCATACTCTTCCTTTTTCAATATTATTGAAGCATTTATCAGGGTTATTGTCTCATGAGCGGATACAT
ATTTGAATGTATTTAGAAAAATAAACAAATAGGGGTTCCGCGCACATTTCCCCGAAAAGTGCCACCTGAC
GTCTAAGAAACCATTATTATCATGACATTAACCTATAAAAATAGGCGTATCACGAGGCCCTTTCGTC
Features (pLannotate 1.2.2; 19 found; start..end, strand, type, name):
    137..236     +  misc_feature   bom (fragment): basis of mobility region from pBR322
    242..310     -  CDS            lacZα (fragment): LacZα fragment of β-galactosidase; lacZ fragment
    382..580     -  mobile_element Tn7R (fragment): mini-Tn7 element (right end of the Tn7 transposon) Tn7
    584..608     -  misc_feature   MCS (fragment): pBluescript multiple cloning site
    629..723     +  terminator     lambda t0 terminator: transcription terminator from phage lambda
    733..762     +  CDS            CmR (fragment): chloramphenicol acetyltransferase confers resistance to chloramphenicol
    826..912     +  terminator     rrnB T1 terminator: Escherichia coli rrnB; transcription terminator T1 from the E. coli rrnB gene
    972..1005    +  protein_bind   FRT (minimal): supports FLP-mediated excision but not integration (Turan and Bode, 2011) FLP recombinase from the Saccharomyces cerevisiae 2μ plasmid
   1135..1668    -  CDS            GmR: gentamycin acetyltransferase; aacC1; confers resistance to gentamycin
   1857..1885    -  promoter       Pc promoter: intI1 (promoter lies within the coding sequence); class 1 integron promoter
   1926..1973    +  protein_bind   FRT: FLP-mediated recombination occurs in the 8-bp core sequence TCTAGAAA (Turan and Bode, 2011). FLP recombinase from the Saccharomyces cerevisiae 2μ plasmid
   2070..2445    -  rep_origin     R6K γ ori: γ replication origin from E. coli plasmid R6K; requires the R6K initiator protein pi for replication
   2484..2649    -  mobile_element Tn7L: mini-Tn7 element (left end of the Tn7 transposon) Tn7
   2682..2736    -  CDS            lacI (fragment): lac repressor; lacI; The lac repressor binds to the lac operator to inhibit transcription in E. coli. This inhibition can be relieved by adding lactose or isopropyl-β-D-thiogalactopyranoside (IPTG).
   2808..2916    -  oriT           oriT: incP origin of transfer
   3148..3736    -  rep_origin     ori: high-copy-number ColE1/pMB1/pBR322/pUC origin of replication
   3907..4767    -  CDS            AmpR: β-lactamase; bla; confers resistance to ampicillin, carbenicillin, and related antibiotics
   4768..4872    -  promoter       AmpR promoter: bla
   4967..35      +  CDS            rop (fragment) (across the origin): Rop protein, which maintains plasmids at low copy number; rop
