[The description below was written by a language model from this plasmid's Addgene catalogue record and pLannotate feature annotations shown in this document.]
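Description:
pUC18T-mini-Tn7T-Gm-REP is a 4,967-bp mobilizable mini-Tn7 delivery plasmid built on the pUC18T-mini-Tn7T-Gm backbone and catalogued as a bacterial vector. Its backbone carries a high-copy pUC-type ColE1 origin for propagation in ordinary E. coli hosts such as DH5alpha, an ampicillin resistance gene (bla) with its own promoter, and an IncP oriT that allows conjugal transfer into recipient bacteria when transfer functions are supplied in trans. Short annotated fragments of bom, lacZα, lacI, rop and CmR appear to be cloning remnants rather than functional elements.

The transposable unit lies between the Tn7L and Tn7R ends. It contains a gentamicin acetyltransferase gene (aacC1) driven by the class 1 integron Pc promoter and flanked by FRT sites, so the marker can be removed by FLP recombinase after integration. Lambda t0 and rrnB T1 terminators next to a small multiple cloning site remnant near Tn7R should limit transcriptional read-through out of the element. The distinguishing insert is the R6K γ origin, placed inside the transposon next to Tn7L. This origin functions only where the pi initiator protein is available.

The stated purpose is determination of attTn7 sites. Because the oriR6K and gentamicin marker travel with the transposon into the chromosome, the usual logic of such a design is that genomic fragments carrying the insertion can be recircularized and recovered as self-replicating plasmids in a pi-producing E. coli strain, allowing the flanking chromosomal sequence to be identified. The record itself does not spell out this procedure. No Tn7 transposase genes are annotated, so transposition functions must be supplied separately.
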