Addgene plasmid #64966: pUC18T-mini-Tn7T-Gm-REP
Purpose: mini-Tn7 vector with oriR6K, for attTn7 site determination
Depositing lab: Herbert Schweizer. Depositing organization: Colorado State University, Fort Collins. Publication: A Tn7-based broad-range bacterial cloning and expression system. Choi KH, Gaynor JB, White KG, Lopez C, Bosio CM, Karkhoff-Schweizer RR, Schweizer HP. Nat Methods. 2005 Jun;2(6):443-8. 10.1038/nmeth765 PubMed 15908923.
Backbone
  Vector backbone: pUC18T-mini-Tn7T-Gm
  Backbone manufacturer: Herbert Schweizer
  Vector type: Bacterial Expression
Growth in bacteria
  Bacterial resistance: Gentamicin, 10 μg/mL
  Growth temperature: 37°C
  Growth strain: DH5alpha
  Growth instructions: also ampicillin-resistant
  Copy number: High Copy
Gene/Insert
  Gene/Insert name: oriR6K
Terms and licenses: Academic/Nonprofit Terms; Industry Terms
Depositor comments: Genbank Accession #AY884833
How to cite: pUC18T-mini-Tn7T-Gm-REP was a gift from Herbert Schweizer (Addgene plasmid # 64966 ; http://n2t.net/addgene:64966 ; RRID:Addgene_64966)
