>Addgene plasmid #64966 | pUC18T-mini-Tn7T-Gm-REP | addgene partial sequence | sequence record 112937 | pUC-4 5'-CAGTGAGCGAGGAAGCGGAAGAGCGCCCAA-3'
GGGCGGACAAAATAGTTGGGAACTGGGAGGGGTGGAAATGGAGTTTTTAAGGATTATTTAGGGAAGAGTG
ACAAAATAGATGGGAACTGGGTGTAGCGTCGTAAGCTAATACGAAAATTAAAAATGACAAAATAGTTTGG
AACTAGATTTCACTTATCTGGTTGGCCTGCAAGGATCTGCAGAATTCGGCTTATTACCGCGGCAGTTCAA
CCTGTTGATAGTACGTACTAAGCTCTCATGTTTCACGTACTAAGCTCTCAAGTTTAACGTACTAAGCTCT
CATGTTTAACGAACTAAACCCTCATGGCTAACGTACTAAGCTCTCATGGCTAACGTACTAAGCTCTCATG
TTTCACGTACTAAGCTCTCATGTTTGAACAATAAAATTAATATAAATCAGCAACTTAAATAGCCTCTAAG
GTTTTAAGTTTTATAAGAAAAAAAAGAATATATAAGGCTTTTAAAGCTTTTAAGGTTTAACGGTTGTGGA
CAACAAGCCAGGGATGTAACGCACTGAGAAGCCCTTAGAGCCTCTCAAAGCAATTTTGAGTGACACAGGA
ACACTTAACGGCTGACAACCGGTTAATAAGCCGAATTCCAGCACACTGGCGGCCGTTACTAGTGGATCCA
CTAGTGAGCTCATGCATGATC
