>Addgene plasmid #64966 | pUC18T-mini-Tn7T-Gm-REP | addgene partial sequence | sequence record 112939 | LacZ-F2 5'-cctcttcgctattacgccag-3'
TGGATGCCCTGCGTAAGCAGGTGTGGGCGGACAATAAAGTCTTAAACTGAACAAAATAGATCTAAACTAT
GACAATAAAGTCTTAAACTAGACAGAATAGTTGTAAACTGAAATCAGTCCAGTTATGCTGTGAAAAAGCA
TACTGGACTTTTGTTATGGCTAAAGCAAACTCTTCATTTTCTGAAGTGCAAATTGCCCGTCGTATTAAAG
AGGGGCGTGGGGTTCGAGGTCGACGGTATCGATAAGCTAGCTTAATTAGCTGAGCTTGGACTCCTGTTGA
TAGATCCAGTAATGACCTCAGAACTCCATCTGGATTTGTTCAGAACGCTCGGTTGCCGCCGGGCGTTTTT
TATTGGTGAGAATCCAAGCTAGACTGCGATGAGTGGCAGGGCGGGGCGTAATTTTTTTAAGGCAGTTATT
GGTGCCCTTAAACGCCTGGGGTAATGACTCTCTAGCTTGAGGCATCAAATAAAACGAAAGGCTCAGTCGA
AAGACTGGGCCTTTCGTTTTATCTGTTGTTTGTCGGTGAACGCTCTCCTGAGTAGGACAAATCCGCCGCT
AGGAGCTTGCGGCCCGGACGATCGAATTGGGGATCTTGAAGTACCTATTCCGAAGTTCCTATTCTCTAGA
AAGTATAGGAACTTCAGAGCGCTTTTGAAGCTGATGTGCTTAAAAACTTACTCAATGGAATTCTAGATCG
AATTGGCCGCGGCGTTGTGACAATTTACCGAACAACTCCGC
